>Addgene plasmid #109327 | pYPQ165 | addgene full sequence | sequence record 210214 | Addgene NGS Result
TGGACCAGCCAGGACAGAAATGCCTCGACTTCGCTGCTACCCAAGGTTGCCGGGTGACGCACACCGTGGA
AACGGATGAAGGCACGAACCCAGTGGACATAAGCCTGTTCGGTTCGTAAGCTGTAATGCAAGTAGCGTAT
GCGCTCACGCAACTGGTCCAGAACCTTGACCGAACGCAGCGGTGGTAACGGCGCAGTGGCGGTTTTCATG
GCTTGTTATGACTGTTTTTTTGGGGTACAGTCTATGCCTCGGGCATCCAAGCAGCAAGCGCGTTACGCCG
TGGGTCGATGTTTGATGTTATGGAGCAGCAACGATGTTACGCAGCAGGGCAGTCGCCCTAAAACAAAGTT
AAACATTATGAGGGAAGCGGTGATCGCCGAAGTATCGACTCAACTATCAGAGGTAGTTGGCGTCATCGAG
CGCCATCTCGAACCGACGTTGCTGGCCGTACATTTGTACGGCTCCGCAGTGGATGGCGGCCTGAAGCCAC
ACAGTGATATTGATTTGCTGGTTACGGTGACCGTAAGGCTTGATGAAACAACGCGGCGAGCTTTGATCAA
CGACCTTTTGGAAACTTCGGCTTCCCCTGGAGAGAGCGAGATTCTCCGCGCTGTAGAAGTCACCATTGTT
GTGCACGACGACATCATTCCGTGGCGTTATCCAGCTAAGCGCGAACTGCAATTTGGAGAATGGCAGCGCA
ATGACATTCTTGCAGGTATCTTCGAGCCAGCCACGATCGACATTGATCTGGCTATCTTGCTGACAAAAGC
AAGAGAACATAGCGTTGCCTTGGTAGGTCCAGCGGCGGAGGAACTCTTTGATCCGGTTCCTGAACAGGAT
CTATTTGAGGCGCTAAATGAAACCTTAACGCTATGGAACTCGCCGCCCGACTGGGCTGGCGATGAGCGAA
ATGTAGTGCTTACGTTGTCCCGCATTTGGTACAGCGCAGTAACCGGCAAAATCGCGCCGAAGGATGTCGC
TGCCGACTGGGCAATGGAGCGCCTGCCGGCCCAGTATCAGCCCGTCATACTTGAAGCTAGACAGGCTTAT
CTTGGACAAGAAGAAGATCGCTTGGCCTCGCGCGCAGATCAGTTGGAAGAATTTGTCCACTACGTGAAAG
GCGAGATCACCAAGGTAGTCGGCAAATAACCCTCGAGCCACCCATGACCAAAATCCCTTAACGTGAGTTA
CGCGTCGTTCCACTGAGCGTCAGACCCCGTAGAAAAGATCAAAGGATCTTCTTGAGATCCTTTTTTTCTG
CGCGTAATCTGCTGCTTGCAAACAAAAAAACCACCGCTACCAGCGGTGGTTTGTTTGCCGGATCAAGAGC
TACCAACTCTTTTTCCGAAGGTAACTGGCTTCAGCAGAGCGCAGATACCAAATACTGTTCTTCTAGTGTA
GCCGTAGTTAGGCCACCACTTCAAGAACTCTGTAGCACCGCCTACATACCTCGCTCTGCTAATCCTGTTA
CCAGTGGCTGCTGCCAGTGGCGATAAGTCGTGTCTTACCGGGTTGGACTCAAGACGATAGTTACCGGATA
AGGCGCAGCGGTCGGGCTGAACGGGGGGTTCGTGCACACAGCCCAGCTTGGAGCGAACGACCTACACCGA
ACTGAGATACCTACAGCGTGAGCTATGAGAAAGCGCCACGCTTCCCGAAGGGAGAAAGGCGGACAGGTAT
CCGGTAAGCGGCAGGGTCGGAACAGGAGAGCGCACGAGGGAGCTTCCAGGGGGAAACGCCTGGTATCTTT
ATAGTCCTGTCGGGTTTCGCCACCTCTGACTTGAGCGTCGATTTTTGTGATGCTCGTCAGGGGGGCGGAG
CCTATGGAAAAACGCCAGCAACGCGGCCTTTTTACGGTTCCTGGCCTTTTGCTGGCCTTTTGCTCACATG
TTCTTTCCTGCGTTATCCCCTGATTCTGTGGATAACCGTATTACCGCCTTTGAGTGAGCTGATACCGCTC
GCCGCAGCCGAACGACCGAGCGCAGCGAGTCAGTGAGCGAGGAAGCGGAAGAGCGCCCAATACGCAAACC
GCCTCTCCCCGCGCGTTGGCCGATTCATTAATGCAGCTGGCACGACAGGTTTCCCGACTGGAAAGCGGGC
AGTGAGCGCAACGCAATTAATACGCGTACCGCGAGCCAGGAAGAGTTTGTAGAAACGCAAAAAGGCCATC
CGTCAGGATGGCCTTCTGCTTAGTTTGATGCCTGGCAGTTTATGGCGGGCGTCCTGCCCGCCACCCTCCG
GGCCGTTGCTTCACAACGTTCAAATCCGCTCCCGGCGGATTTGTCCTACTCAGGAGAGCGTTCACCGACA
AACAACAGATAAAACGAAAGGCCCAGTCTTCCGACTGAGCCTTTCGTTTTATTTGATGCCTGGCAGTTCC
CTACTCTCGCGTTAACGCTTGCATGGATGTTTTCCCAGTCACGACGTTGTAAAACGACGGCCAGTCTTAA
GCTCGGGCCCCAAATAATGATTTTATTTTGACTGATAGTGACCTGTTCGTTGCAACAAATTGATGAGCAA
TGCTTTTTTATAATGCCAACTTTGTACAAAAAAGCAGGCTCCGAATTCGCCCTTCACCATGGTTATACTA
GTGAATAAAAGCATTTGCGTTTGGTTTATCATTGCGTTTATACAAGGACAGAGATCCACTGAGCTGGAAT
AGCTTAAAACCATTATCAGAACAAAATAAACCATTTTTTGTTAAGAATCAGAGCATAGTAAACAACAGAA
ACAACCTAAGAGAGGTAACTTGTCCAAGAAGATAGCTAATTATATCTATTTTATAAAAGTTATCATAGTT
TGTAAGTCACAAAAGATGCAAATAACAGAGAAACTAGGAGACTTGAGAATATACATTCTTGTATATTTGT
ATTCGAGATTGTGAAAATTTGACCATAAGTTTAAATTCTTAAAAAGATATATCTGATCTAGGTGATGGTT
ATAGACTGTAATTTTACCACATGTTTAATGATGGATAGTGACACACATGACACATCGACAACACTATAGC
ATCTTATTTAGATTACAACATGAAATTTTTCTGTAATACATGTCTTTGTACATAATTTAAAAGTAATTCC
TAAGAAATATATTTATACAAGGAGTTTAAAGAAAACATAGCATAAAGTTCAATGAGTAGTAAAAACCATA
TACAGTATATAGCATAAAGTTCAATGAGTTTATTACAAAAGCATTGGTTCACTTTCTGTAACACGACGTT
AAACCTTCGTCTCCAATAGGAGCGCTACTGATTCAACATGCCAATATATACTAAATACGTTTCTACAGTC
AAATGCTTTAACGTTTCATGATTAAGTGACTATTTACCGTCAATCCTTTCCCATTCCTCCCACTAATCCA
ACTTTTTAATTACTCTTAAATCACCACTAAGCTAGTAACGCCTATCATGAATTAGCTCTACTAAATCTAG
CAACCTTTCAAATTTGCAGTATTGCAGGTGTCTCTGTGTCTTTAAAATAGTTGCCTTATGATTTCTTCGG
TTTCAAGATGATCAAATAGTTATAGATTTCATGCTCACACATGCTCATTAGATGTGTACATACTTTACTT
ACCCAAATCTATTTTCTCGCAAAGATTTTGATGGTAAAGCTGATTTGGTTCTATTGAACTAAATCAAACG
AGTTTCAGACTGAGTGATTCTAATCCGGCCCATTAGCCCCTAAACAGACCCACTAATTACGCAGCTTTTA
ATAGAGTAATTACACCTAGTTTACCCACTAAACCACTAAGCACTAATTATCTCACAATCTAATGAGCTTC
CCTCGTAATTACTTGGGCTTTCACTCTACCATTTATTTGTAACAGTCAAGTCTCTACTGTCTCTATATAA
ACTCTCTAAAGTTAACACACAATTCTCATCACAAACAAATCAACCAAAGCAACTTCTACTCTTTCTTCTT
TCGACCTTATCAATCTGTTGAGAAATCTAGATGGATTACAAGGACCACGACGGGGATTACAAGGACCACG
ACATTGATTACAAGGATGATGATGACAAGATGGCTCCGAAGAAGAAGAGGAAGGTTGGCATCCACGGGGT
GCCAGCTGCTGACAAGAAGTACTCGATCGGCCTCGATATTGGGACTAACTCTGTTGGCTGGGCCGTGATC
ACCGACGAGTACAAGGTGCCCTCAAAGAAGTTCAAGGTCCTGGGCAACACCGATCGGCATTCCATCAAGA
AGAATCTCATTGGCGCTCTCCTGTTCGACAGCGGCGAGACGGCTGAGGCTACGCGGCTCAAGCGCACCGC
CCGCAGGCGGTACACGCGCAGGAAGAATCGCATCTGCTACCTGCAGGAGATTTTCTCCAACGAGATGGCG
AAGGTTGACGATTCTTTCTTCCACAGGCTGGAGGAGTCATTCCTCGTGGAGGAGGATAAGAAGCACGAGC
GGCATCCAATCTTCGGCAACATTGTCGACGAGGTTGCCTACCACGAGAAGTACCCTACGATCTACCATCT
GCGGAAGAAGCTCGTGGACTCCACAGATAAGGCGGACCTCCGCCTGATCTACCTCGCTCTGGCCCACATG
ATTAAGTTCAGGGGCCATTTCCTGATCGAGGGGGATCTCAACCCGGACAATAGCGATGTTGACAAGCTGT
TCATCCAGCTCGTGCAGACGTACAACCAGCTCTTCGAGGAGAACCCCATTAATGCGTCAGGCGTCGACGC
GAAGGCTATCCTGTCCGCTAGGCTCTCGAAGTCTCGGCGCCTCGAGAACCTGATCGCCCAGCTGCCGGGC
GAGAAGAAGAACGGCCTGTTCGGGAATCTCATTGCGCTCAGCCTGGGGCTCACGCCCAACTTCAAGTCGA
ATTTCGATCTCGCTGAGGACGCCAAGCTGCAGCTCTCCAAGGACACATACGACGATGACCTGGATAACCT
CCTGGCCCAGATCGGCGATCAGTACGCGGACCTGTTCCTCGCTGCCAAGAATCTGTCGGACGCCATCCTC
CTGTCTGATATTCTCAGGGTGAACACCGAGATTACGAAGGCTCCGCTCTCAGCCTCCATGATCAAGCGCT
ACGACGAGCACCATCAGGATCTGACCCTCCTGAAGGCGCTGGTCAGGCAGCAGCTCCCCGAGAAGTACAA
GGAGATCTTCTTCGATCAGTCGAAGAACGGCTACGCTGGGTACATTGACGGCGGGGCCTCTCAGGAGGAG
TTCTACAAGTTCATCAAGCCGATTCTGGAGAAGATGGACGGCACGGAGGAGCTGCTGGTGAAGCTCAATC
GCGAGGACCTCCTGAGGAAGCAGCGGACATTCGATAACGGCAGCATCCCACACCAGATTCATCTCGGGGA
GCTGCACGCTATCCTGAGGAGGCAGGAGGACTTCTACCCTTTCCTCAAGGATAACCGCGAGAAGATCGAG
AAGATTCTGACTTTCAGGATCCCGTACTACGTCGGCCCACTCGCTAGGGGCAACTCCCGCTTCGCTTGGA
TGACCCGCAAGTCAGAGGAGACGATCACGCCGTGGAACTTCGAGGAGGTGGTCGACAAGGGCGCTAGCGC
TCAGTCGTTCATCGAGAGGATGACGAATTTCGACAAGAACCTGCCAAATGAGAAGGTGCTCCCTAAGCAC
TCGCTCCTGTACGAGTACTTCACAGTCTACAACGAGCTGACTAAGGTGAAGTATGTGACCGAGGGCATGA
GGAAGCCGGCTTTCCTGTCTGGGGAGCAGAAGAAGGCCATCGTGGACCTCCTGTTCAAGACCAACCGGAA
GGTCACGGTTAAGCAGCTCAAGGAGGACTACTTCAAGAAGATTGAGTGCTTCGATTCGGTCGAGATCTCT
GGCGTTGAGGACCGCTTCAACGCCTCCCTGGGGACCTACCACGATCTCCTGAAGATCATTAAGGATAAGG
ACTTCCTGGACAACGAGGAGAATGAGGATATCCTCGAGGACATTGTGCTGACACTCACTCTGTTCGAGGA
CCGGGAGATGATCGAGGAGCGCCTGAAGACTTACGCCCATCTCTTCGATGACAAGGTCATGAAGCAGCTC
AAGAGGAGGAGGTACACCGGCTGGGGGAGGCTGAGCAGGAAGCTCATCAACGGCATTCGGGACAAGCAGT
CCGGGAAGACGATCCTCGACTTCCTGAAGAGCGATGGCTTCGCGAACCGCAATTTCATGCAGCTGATTCA
CGATGACAGCCTCACATTCAAGGAGGATATCCAGAAGGCTCAGGTGAGCGGCCAGGGGGACTCGCTGCAC
GAGCATATCGCGAACCTCGCTGGCTCGCCAGCTATCAAGAAGGGGATTCTGCAGACCGTGAAGGTTGTGG
ACGAGCTGGTGAAGGTCATGGGCAGGCACAAGCCTGAGAACATCGTCATTGAGATGGCCCGGGAGAATCA
GACCACGCAGAAGGGCCAGAAGAACTCACGCGAGAGGATGAAGAGGATCGAGGAGGGCATTAAGGAGCTG
GGGTCCCAGATCCTCAAGGAGCACCCGGTGGAGAACACGCAGCTGCAGAATGAGAAGCTCTACCTGTACT
ACCTCCAGAATGGCCGCGATATGTATGTGGACCAGGAGCTGGATATTAACAGGCTCAGCGATTACGACGT
CGATCATATCGTTCCACAGTCATTCCTGAAGGATGACTCCATTGACAACAAGGTCCTCACCAGGTCGGAC
AAGAACCGGGGCAAGTCTGATAATGTTCCTTCAGAGGAGGTCGTTAAGAAGATGAAGAACTACTGGCGCC
AGCTCCTGAATGCCAAGCTGATCACGCAGCGGAAGTTCGATAACCTCACAAAGGCTGAGAGGGGCGGGCT
CTCTGAGCTGGACAAGGCGGGCTTCATCAAGAGGCAGCTGGTCGAGACACGGCAGATCACTAAGCACGTT
GCGCAGATTCTCGACTCACGGATGAACACTAAGTACGATGAGAATGACAAGCTGATCCGCGAGGTGAAGG
TCATCACCCTGAAGTCAAAGCTCGTCTCCGACTTCAGGAAGGATTTCCAGTTCTACAAGGTTCGGGAGAT
CAACAATTACCACCATGCCCATGACGCGTACCTGAACGCGGTGGTCGGCACAGCTCTGATCAAGAAGTAC
CCAAAGCTCGAGAGCGAGTTCGTGTACGGGGACTACAAGGTTTACGATGTGAGGAAGATGATCGCCAAGT
CGGAGCAGGAGATTGGCAAGGCTACCGCCAAGTACTTCTTCTACTCTAACATTATGAATTTCTTCAAGAC
AGAGATCACTCTGGCCAATGGCGAGATCCGGAAGCGCCCCCTCATCGAGACGAACGGCGAGACGGGGGAG
ATCGTGTGGGACAAGGGCAGGGATTTCGCGACCGTCAGGAAGGTTCTCTCCATGCCACAAGTGAATATCG
TCAAGAAGACAGAGGTCCAGACTGGCGGGTTCTCTAAGGAGTCAATTCTGCCTAAGCGGAACAGCGACAA
GCTCATCGCCCGCAAGAAGGACTGGGATCCGAAGAAGTACGGCGGGTTCGACAGCCCCACTGTGGCCTAC
TCGGTCCTGGTTGTGGCGAAGGTTGAGAAGGGCAAGTCCAAGAAGCTCAAGAGCGTGAAGGAGCTGCTGG
GGATCACGATTATGGAGCGCTCCAGCTTCGAGAAGAACCCGATCGATTTCCTGGAGGCGAAGGGCTACAA
GGAGGTGAAGAAGGACCTGATCATTAAGCTCCCCAAGTACTCACTCTTCGAGCTGGAGAACGGCAGGAAG
CGGATGCTGGCTTCCGCTGGCGAGCTGCAGAAGGGGAACGAGCTGGCTCTGCCGTCCAAGTATGTGAACT
TCCTCTACCTGGCCTCCCACTACGAGAAGCTCAAGGGCAGCCCCGAGGACAACGAGCAGAAGCAGCTGTT
CGTCGAGCAGCACAAGCATTACCTCGACGAGATCATTGAGCAGATTTCCGAGTTCTCCAAGCGCGTGATC
CTGGCCGACGCGAATCTGGATAAGGTCCTCTCCGCGTACAACAAGCACCGCGACAAGCCAATCAGGGAGC
AGGCTGAGAATATCATTCATCTCTTCACCCTGACGAACCTCGGCGCCCCTGCTGCTTTCAAGTACTTCGA
CACAACTATCGATCGCAAGAGGTACACAAGCACTAAGGAGGTCCTGGACGCGACCCTCATCCACCAGTCG
ATTACCGGCCTCTACGAGACGCGCATCGACCTGTCTCAGCTCGGGGGCGACAAGCGGCCAGCGGCGACGA
AGAAGGCGGGGCAGGCGAAGAAGAAGAAGTGAGCTCAGAGCTTTCGTTCGTATCATCGGTTTCGACAACG
TTCGTCAAGTTCAATGCATCAGTTTCATTGCGCACACACCAGAATCCTACTGAGTTTGAGTATTATGGCA
TTGGGAAAACTGTTTTTCTTGTACCATTTGTTGTGCTTGTAATTTACTGTGTTTTTTATTCGGTTTTCGC
TATCGAACTGTGAAATGGAAATGGATGGAGAAGAGTTAATGAATGATATGGTCCTTTTGTTCATTCTCAA
ATTAATATTATTTGTTTTTTCTCTTATTTGTTGTGTGTTGAATTTGAAATTATAAGAGATATGCAAACAT
TTTGTTTTGAGTAAAAATGTGTCAAATCGTGGCCTCTAATGACCGAAGTTAATATGAGGAGTAAAACACT
TGTAGTTGTACCATTATGCTTATTCACTAGGCAACAAATATATTTTCAGACCTAGAAAAGCTGCAAATGT
TACTGAATACAAGTATGTCCTCTTGTGTTTTAGACATTTATGAACTTTCCTTTATGTAATTTTCCAGAAT
CCTTGTCAGATTCTAATCATTGCTTTATAATTATAGTTATACTCATGGATTTGTAGTTGAGTATGAAAAT
ATTTTTTAATGCATTTTATGACTTGCCAATTGTTCCGGAACTCTAGATAAGCTTACCGGAAAGGGCGAAT
TCGCAACTTTGTATACAAAAGTTGAACGAGAAACGTAAAATGATATAAATATCAATATATTAAATTAGAT
TTTGCATAAAAAACAGACTACATAATACTGTAAAACACAACATATCCAGTCACTATGCCATCCAGCTGAT
ATCCCCTATAGTGAGTCGTATTACATGGTCATAGCTGTTTCCTGGCAGCTCTGGCCCGTGTCTCAAAATC
TCTGATGTTACATTGCACAAGATAAAAATATATCATCATGCCTCCTC
Features (pLannotate 1.2.2; 14 found; start..end, strand, type, name):
     96..119     +  promoter       Pc promoter (fragment): intI1 (promoter lies within the coding sequence); class 1 integron promoter
    295..351     +  CDS            GmR (fragment): gentamycin acetyltransferase; aacC1; confers resistance to gentamycin
    358..1149    +  CDS            SmR: aminoglycoside adenylyltransferase (Murphy, 1985); aadA; confers resistance to spectinomycin and streptomycin
   1242..1830    +  rep_origin     ori: high-copy-number ColE1/pMB1/pBR322/pUC origin of replication
   2013..2105    +  CDS            lacI (fragment): lac repressor; lacI; The lac repressor binds to the lac operator to inhibit transcription in E. coli. This inhibition can be relieved by adding lactose or isopropyl-β-D-thiogalactopyranoside (IPTG).
   2160..2187    -  terminator     rrnB T2 terminator: transcription terminator T2 from the E. coli rrnB gene
   2319..2362    +  terminator     rrnB T1 terminator: Escherichia coli rrnB; transcription terminator T1 from the E. coli rrnB gene
   2409..2445    -  CDS            lacZα (fragment): LacZα fragment of β-galactosidase; lacZ fragment
   2461..2560    +  protein_bind   attL1: mutant version of attL; recombination site for the Gateway® LR reaction LR Clonase™
   3996..4015    +  CDS            2xFLAG (fragment): two tandem FLAG® epitope tags
   4071..8171    +  CDS            cas9: CAS9_STRP1 - Also known as csn1 From Streptococcus pyogenes serotype M1.
   8229..8852    +  terminator     E9 terminator: terminator and polyadenylation signal from the pea rbcS-E9 gene
   8894..9017    +  protein_bind   attR5: mutant version of attR; recombination site for the Gateway® LR reaction LR Clonase™
   9035..9053    -  promoter       T7 promoter: promoter for bacteriophage T7 RNA polymerase
