[The description below was written by a language model from this plasmid's Addgene catalogue record and pLannotate feature annotations shown in this document.]
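Description:
pYPQ165 is a Gateway entry clone of about 9.1 kb built on the pYPQ167 backbone. It supplies a Cas9 expression cassette for multi-site assembly of plant CRISPR vectors. It is maintained in E. coli on a high-copy ColE1/pUC-type origin and selected with spectinomycin through the aadA (SmR) aminoglycoside adenylyltransferase gene. Short fragments of an integron Pc promoter and a gentamicin resistance gene lie just upstream of this marker. The annotated lacI and lacZα fragments appear to be backbone remnants. rrnB T1 and T2 terminators sit upstream of the attL1 site, where they would insulate the cassette from read-through transcription in bacteria.

The payload lies between attL1 and attR5, the recombination sites that set its position and orientation when it is combined with other entry clones and a destination vector in an LR reaction. It encodes a Zea mays codon-optimized Streptococcus pyogenes Cas9 (zCas9) with an N-terminal 3xFLAG epitope and nuclear localization signals at both ends. The annotation tool detected only part of the FLAG tag. According to the catalogue entry, expression is driven by an egg cell-specific promoter made of the EC1.2 enhancer fused to the EC1.1 promoter. This promoter was not annotated in the feature table, though it presumably occupies the unannotated stretch between attL1 and the tag. Transcripts are terminated and polyadenylated by the pea rbcS-E9 terminator. The depositor notes that the whole promoter–Cas9 cassette came from pHEE401E.

Restricting Cas9 expression to the egg cell is generally meant to favour early, heritable edits over somatic mosaicism. The associated publication concerns Cas9 and Cas12a nuclease activity in targeted mutagenesis of maize. No guide RNA cassette or plant selection marker is present, so these would have to come from the other assembly components.
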