Addgene plasmid #109327: pYPQ165
Purpose: Gateway entry plasmid (attL1 & attR5) expressing 3_FLAG-NLS-zCas9-NLS driven by egg cell-specific promoter
Depositing lab: Yiping Qi. Depositing organization: University of Maryland, College Park. Publication: Activities and specificities of CRISPR/Cas9 and Cas12a nucleases for targeted mutagenesis in maize. Lee K, Zhang Y, Kleinstiver BP, Guo JA, Aryee MJ, Miller J, Malzahn A, Zarecor S, Lawrence-Dill CJ, Joung JK, Qi Y, Wang K. Plant Biotechnol J. 2018 Jul 4. doi: 10.1111/pbi.12982. PubMed 29972722.
Backbone
  Vector backbone: pYPQ167
  Vector type: Plant Expression, CRISPR ; Gateway compatible zCas9 entry clone
Growth in bacteria
  Bacterial resistance: Spectinomycin, 50 μg/mL
  Growth temperature: 37°C
  Growth strain: DH5alpha
  Copy number: High Copy
Gene/Insert
  Gene/Insert name: zCas9 (alt name: 3xFLAG-NLS-zCas9-NLS)
  Mutation: Zea mays codon-optimized Cas9
  Promoter: Promoter EC1.2 enhancer fused to EC1.1 promoter
  Tag / fusion protein: 3x FLAG, NLS (N terminal on insert); NLS (C terminal on insert)
  Cloning method: Restriction Enzyme; 5′ cloning site unknown (unknown if destroyed); 3′ cloning site unknown (unknown if destroyed)
Terms and licenses: Academic/Nonprofit Terms; Industry Terms: Not Available to Industry
Depositor comments: pEGG-3_FLAG-NLS-zCas9-NLS cassette was originally from pHEE401E (Addgene plasmid#71287)
How to cite: pYPQ165 was a gift from Yiping Qi (Addgene plasmid # 109327 ; http://n2t.net/addgene:109327 ; RRID:Addgene_109327)
